>Addgene plasmid #221926 | pRetroX-TRE3G_CBP-GFP | addgene full sequence | sequence record 437450 | Addgene NGS Result
CGCGTTACATAACTTACGGTAAATGGCCCGCCTGGCTGACCGCCCCACGACCCCCGCCCATTGACGTCAA
TAATGACGTATGTTCCCATAGTAACGCCAATAGGGACTTTCCATTGACGTCAATGGGTGGAGTATTTACG
GTAAACTGCCCACTTGGCAGTACATCAAGTGTATCATATGCCAAGTACGCCCCCTATTGACGTCAATGAC
GGTAAATGGCCCGCCTGGCATTATGCCCAGTACATGACCTTATGGGACTTTCCTACTTGGCAGTACATCT
ACGTATTAGTCATCGCTATTACCATGGTGATGCGGTTTTGGCAGTACATCAATGGGCGTGGATAGCGGTT
TGACTCACGGGGATTTCCAAGTCTCCACCCCATTGACGTCAATGGGAGTTTGTTTTGGCACCAAAATCAA
CGGGACTTTCCAAAATGTCGTAACAACTCCGCCCCATTGACGCAAATGGGCGGTAGGCGTGTACGGTGGG
AGGTCTATATAAGCAGAGCTCAATAAAAGAGCCCACAACCCCTCACTCGGCGCGCCAGTCTTCCGATAGA
CTGCGTCGCCCGGGTACCCGTATTCCCAATAAAGCCTCTTGCTGTTTGCATCCGAATCGTGGTCTCGCTG
TTCCTTGGGAGGGTCTCCTCTGAGTGATTGACTACCCACGACGGGGGTCTTTCATTTGGGGGCTCGTCCG
GGATTTGGAGACCCCTGCCCAGGGACCACCGACCCACCACCGGGAGGTAAGCTGGCCAGCAACTTATCTG
TGTCTGTCCGATTGTCTAGTGTCTATGTTTGATGTTATGCGCCTGCGTCTGTACTAGTTAGCTAACTAGC
TCTGTATCTGGCGGACCCGTGGTGGAACTGACGAGTTCTGAACACCCGGCCGCAACCCTGGGAGACGTCC
CAGGGACTTTGGGGGCCGTTTTTGTGGCCCGACCTGAGGAAGGGAGTCGATGTGGAATCCGACCCCGTCA
GGATATGTGGTTCTGGTAGGAGACGAGAACCTAAAACAGTTCCCGCCTCCGTCTGAATTTTTGCTTTCGG
TTTGGAACCGAAGCCGCGCGTCTTGTCTGCTGCAGCGCTGCAGCATCGTTCTGTGTTGTCTCTGTCTGAC
TGTGTTTCTGTATTTGTCTGAAAATTAGGGCCAGACTGTTACCACTCCCTTAAGTTTGACCTTAGGTCAC
TGGAAAGATGTCGAGCGGATCGCTCACAACCAGTCGGTAGATGTCAAGAAGAGACGTTGGGTTACCTTCT
GCTCTGCAGAATGGCCAACCTTTAACGTCGGATGGCCGCGAGACGGCACCTTTAACCGAGACCTCATCAC
CCAGGTTAAGATCAAGGTCTTTTCACCTGGCCCGCATGGACACCCAGACCAGGTCCCCTACATCGTGACC
TGGGAAGCCTTGGCTTTTGACCCCCCTCCCTGGGTCAAGCCCTTTGTACACCCTAAGCCTCCGCCTCCTC
TTCCTCCATCCGCCCCGTCTCTCCCCCTTGAACCTCCTCGTTCGACCCCGCCTCGATCCTCCCTTTATCC
AGCCCTCACTCCTTCTCTAGGCGCCGGAATTGAAGATCTCGATGAGGCCCTTTCGTCTTCACTCGAGTTT
ACTCCCTATCAGTGATAGAGAACGTATGAAGAGTTTACTCCCTATCAGTGATAGAGAACGTATGCAGACT
TTACTCCCTATCAGTGATAGAGAACGTATAAGGAGTTTACTCCCTATCAGTGATAGAGAACGTATGACCA
GTTTACTCCCTATCAGTGATAGAGAACGTATCTACAGTTTACTCCCTATCAGTGATAGAGAACGTATATC
CAGTTTACTCCCTATCAGTGATAGAGAACGTATGTCGAGGTAGGCGTGTACGGTGGGCGCCTATAAAAGC
AGAGCTCGTTTAGTGAACCGTCAGATCGCCTGGAGCAATTCCACAACACTTTTGTCTTATACTTGGATCC
AATGGCTGAGAACTTGCTGGACGGACCGCCCAACCCCAAAAGAGCCAAACTCAGCTCGCCCGGTTTCTCG
GCGAATGACAGCACAGATTTTGGATCATTGTTTGACTTGGAAAATGATCTTCCTGATGAGCTGATACCCA
ATGGAGGAGAATTAGGCCTTTTAAACAGTGGGAACCTTGTTCCAGATGCTGCTTCCAAACATAAACAACT
GTCGGAGCTTCTACGAGGAGGCAGCGGCTCTAGTATCAACCCAGGAATAGGAAATGTGAGCGCCAGCAGC
CCCGTGCAGCAGGGCCTGGGTGGCCAGGCTCAAGGGCAGCCGAACAGTGCTAACATGGCCAGCCTCAGTG
CCATGGGCAAGAGCCCTCTGAGCCAGGGAGATTCTTCAGCCCCCAGCCTGCCTAAACAGGCAGCCAGCAC
CTCTGGGCCCACCCCCGCTGCCTCCCAAGCACTGAATCCGCAAGCACAAAAGCAAGTGGGGCTGGCGACT
AGCAGCCCTGCCACGTCACAGACTGGACCTGGTATCTGCATGAATGCTAACTTTAACCAGACCCACCCAG
GCCTCCTCAATAGTAACTCTGGCCATAGCTTAATTAATCAGGCTTCACAAGGGCAGGCGCAAGTCATGAA
TGGATCTCTTGGGGCTGCTGGCAGAGGAAGGGGAGCTGGAATGCCGTACCCTACTCCAGCCATGCAGGGC
GCCTCGAGCAGCGTGCTGGCTGAGACCCTAACGCAGGTTTCCCCGCAAATGACTGGTCACGCGGGACTGA
ACACCGCACAGGCAGGAGGCATGGCCAAGATGGGAATAACTGGGAACACAAGTCCATTTGGACAGCCCTT
TAGTCAAGCTGGAGGGCAGCCAATGGGAGCCACTGGAGTGAACCCCCAGTTAGCCAGCAAACAGAGCATG
GTCAACAGTTTGCCCACCTTCCCTACAGATATCAAGAATACTTCAGTCACCAACGTGCCAAATATGTCTC
AGATGCAAACATCAGTGGGAATTGTACCCACACAAGCAATTGCAACAGGCCCCACTGCAGATCCTGAAAA
ACGCAAACTGATACAGCAGCAGCTGGTTCTACTGCTTCATGCTCATAAGTGTCAGAGACGAGAGCAAGCA
AACGGAGAGGTTCGGGCCTGCTCGCTCCCGCATTGTCGAACCATGAAAAACGTTTTGAATCACATGACGC
ATTGTCAGGCTGGGAAAGCCTGCCAAGTTGCCCATTGTGCATCTTCACGACAAATCATCTCTCATTGGAA
GAACTGCACACGACATGACTGTCCTGTTTGCCTCCCTTTGAAAAATGCCAGTGACAAGCGAAACCAACAA
ACCATCCTGGGGTCTCCAGCTAGTGGAATTCAAAACACAATTGGTTCTGTTGGCACAGGGCAACAGAATG
CCACTTCTTTAAGTAACCCAAATCCCATAGACCCCAGCTCCATGCAGCGAGCCTATGCTGCTCTCGGACT
CCCCTACATGAACCAGCCCCAGACGCAGCTGCAGCCTCAGGTTCCTGGCCAGCAACCAGCACAGCCTCAA
ACCCACCAGCAGATGAGGACTCTCAACCCCCTGGGAAATAATCCAATGAACATTCCAGCAGGAGGAATAA
CAACAGATCAGCAGCCCCCAAACTTGATTTCAGAATCAGCTCTTCCGACTTCCCTGGGGGCCACAAACCC
ACTGATGAACGATGGCTCCAACTCTGGTAACATTGGAACCCTCAGCACTATACCAACAGCAGCTCCTCCT
TCTAGCACCGGTGTAAGGAAAGGCTGGCACGAACATGTCACTCAGGACCTGCGGAGCCATCTAGTGCATA
AACTCGTCCAAGCCATCTTCCCAACACCTGATCCCGCAGCTCTAAAGGATCGCCGCATGGAAAACCTGGT
AGCCTATGCTAAGAAAGTGGAAGGGGACATGTACGAGTCTGCCAACAGCAGGGATGAATATTATCACTTA
TTAGCAGAGAAAATCTACAAGATACAAAAAGAACTAGAAGAAAAACGGAGGTCGCGTTTACATAAACAAG
GCATCTTGGGGAACCAGCCAGCCTTACCAGCCCCGGGGGCTCAGCCCCCTGTGATTCCACAGGCACAACC
TGTGAGACCTCCAAATGGACCCCTGTCCCTGCCAGTGAATCGCATGCAAGTTTCTCAAGGGATGAATTCA
TTTAACCCCATGTCCTTGGGGAACGTCCAGTTGCCACAAGCACCCATGGGACCTCGTGCAGCCTCCCCAA
TGAACCACTCTGTCCAGATGAACAGCATGGGCTCAGTGCCAGGGATGGCCATTTCTCCTTCCCGAATGCC
TCAGCCTCCGAACATGATGGGTGCACACACCAACAACATGATGGCCCAGGCGCCCGCTCAGAGCCAGTTT
CTGCCACAGAACCAGTTCCCGTCATCCAGCGGGGCGATGAGTGTGGGCATGGGGCAGCCGCCAGCCCAAA
CAGGCGTGTCACAGGGACAGGTGCCTGGTGCTGCTCTTCCTAACCCTCTCAACATGCTGGGGCCTCAGGC
CAGCCAGCTACCTTGCCCTCCAGTGACACAGTCACCACTGCACCCAACACCGCCTCCTGCTTCCACGGCT
GCTGGCATGCCATCTCTCCAGCACACGACACCACCTGGGATGACTCCTCCCCAGCCAGCAGCTCCCACTC
AGCCATCAACTCCTGTGTCGTCTTCCGGGCAGACTCCCACCCCGACTCCTGGCTCAGTGCCCAGTGCTAC
CCAAACCCAGAGCACCCCTACAGTCCAGGCAGCAGCCCAGGCCCAGGTGACCCCGCAGCCTCAAACCCCA
GTTCAGCCCCCGTCTGTGGCTACCCCTCAGTCATCGCAGCAACAGCCGACGCCTGTGCACGCCCAGCCTC
CTGGCACACCGCTTTCCCAGGCAGCAGCCAGCATTGATAACAGAGTCCCTACCCCCTCCTCGGTGGCCAG
CGCAGAAACCAATTCCCAGCAGCCAGGACCTGACGTACCTGTGCTGGAAATGAAGACGGAGACCCAAGCA
GAGGACACTGAGCCCGATCCTGGTGAATCCAAAGGGGAGCCCAGGTCTGAGATGATGGAGGAGGATTTGC
AAGGAGCTTCCCAAGTTAAAGAAGAAACAGACATAGCAGAGCAGAAATCAGAACCAATGGAAGTGGATGA
AAAGAAACCTGAAGTGAAAGTAGAAGTTAAAGAGGAAGAAGAGAGTAGCAGTAACGGCACAGCCTCTCAG
TCAACATCTCCTTCGCAGCCGCGCAAAAAAATCTTTAAACCAGAGGAGTTACGCCAGGCCCTCATGCCAA
CCCTAGAAGCACTGTATCGACAGGACCCAGAGTCATTACCTTTCCGGCAGCCTGTAGATCCCCAGCTCCT
CGGAATTCCAGACTATTTTGACATCGTAAAGAATCCCATGGACCTCTCCACCATCAAGCGGAAGCTGGAC
ACAGGGCAATACCAAGAGCCCTGGCAGTACGTGGACGACGTCTGGCTCATGTTCAACAATGCCTGGCTCT
ATAATCGCAAGACATCCCGAGTCTATAAGTTTTGCAGTAAGCTTGCAGAGGTCTTTGAGCAGGAAATTGA
CCCTGTCATGCAGTCCCTTGGATATTGCTGTGGACGCAAGTATGAGTTTTCCCCACAGACTTTGTGCTGC
TATGGGAAGCAGCTGTGTACCATTCCTCGCGATGCTGCCTACTACAGCTATCAGAATAGGTATCATTTCT
GTGAGAAGTGTTTCACAGAGATCCAGGGCGAGAATGTGACCCTGGGTGACGACCCTTCACAGCCCCAGAC
GACAATTTCAAAGGATCAGTTTGAAAAGAAGAAAAATGATACCTTAGACCCCGAACCTTTCGTTGATTGC
AAGGAGTGTGGCCGGAAGATGCATCAGATTTGCGTTCTGCACTATGACATCATTTGGCCTTCAGGTTTTG
TGTGCGACAACTGCTTGAAGAAAACTGGCAGACCTCGAAAAGAAAACAAATTCAGTGCTAAGAGGCTGCA
GACCACAAGACTGGGAAACCACTTGGAAGACCGAGTGAACAAATTTTTGCGGCGCCAGAATCACCCTGAA
GCCGGGGAGGTTTTTGTCCGAGTGGTGGCCAGCTCAGACAAGACGGTGGAGGTCAAGCCCGGGATGAAGT
CACGGTTTGTGGATTCTGGGGAAATGTCTGAATCTTTCCCATATCGAACCAAAGCTCTGTTTGCTTTTGA
GGAAATTGACGGCGTGGATGTCTGCTTTTTTGGAATGCACGTCCAAGAATACGGCTCTGATTGCCCCCCT
CCAAACACGAGGCGTGTGTACATTTCTTATCTGGATAGTATTCATTTCTTCCGGCCACGTTGCCTCCGCA
CAGCCGTTTACCATGAGATCCTTATTGGATATTTAGAGTATGTGAAGAAATTAGGGTATGTGACAGGGCA
CATCTGGGCCTGTCCTCCAAGTGAAGGAGATGATTACATCTTCCATTGCCACCCACCTGATCAAAAAATA
CCCAAGCCAAAACGACTGCAGGAGTGGTACAAAAAGATGCTGGACAAGGCGTTTGCAGAGCGGATCATCC
ATGACTACAAGGATATTTTCAAACAAGCAACTGAAGACAGGCTCACCAGTGCCAAGGAACTGCCCTATTT
TGAAGGTGATTTCTGGCCCAATGTGTTAGAAGAGAGCATTAAGGAACTAGAACAAGAAGAAGAGGAGAGG
AAAAAGGAAGAGAGCACTGCAGCCAGTGAAACCACTGAGGGCAGTCAGGGCGACAGCAAGAATGCCAAGA
AGAAGAACAACAAGAAAACCAACAAGAACAAAAGCAGCATCAGCCGCGCCAACAAGAAGAAGCCCAGCAT
GCCCAACGTGTCCAATGACCTGTCCCAGAAGCTGTATGCCACCATGGAGAAGCACAAGGAGGTCTTCTTC
GTGATCCACCTGCACGCTGGGCCTGTCATCAACACCCTGCCCCCCATCGTCGACCCCGACCCCCTGCTCA
GCTGTGACCTCATGGATGGGCGCGACGCCTTCCTCACCCTCGCCAGAGACAAGCACTGGGAGTTCTCCTC
CTTGCGCCGCTCCAAGTGGTCCACGCTCTGCATGCTGGTGGAGCTGCACACCCAGGGCCAGGACCGCTTT
GTCTACACCTGCAACGAGTGCAAGCACCACGTGGAGACGCGCTGGCACTGCACTGTGTGCGAGGACTACG
ACCTCTGCATCAACTGCTATAACACGAAGAGCCATGCCCATAAGATGGTGAAGTGGGGGCTGGGCCTGGA
TGACGAGGGCAGCAGCCAGGGCGAGCCACAGTCAAAGAGCCCCCAGGAGTCACGCCGGCTGAGCATCCAG
CGCTGCATCCAGTCGCTGGTGCACGCGTGCCAGTGCCGCAACGCCAACTGCTCGCTGCCATCCTGCCAGA
AGATGAAGCGGGTGGTGCAGCACACCAAGGGCTGCAAACGCAAGACCAACGGGGGCTGCCCGGTGTGCAA
GCAGCTCATCGCCCTCTGCTGCTACCACGCCAAGCACTGCCAAGAAAACAAATGCCCCGTGCCCTTCTGC
CTCAACATCAAACACAAGCTCCGCCAGCAGCAGATCCAGCACCGCCTGCAGCAGGCCCAGCTCATGCGCC
GGCGGATGGCCACCATGAACACCCGCAACGTGCCTCAGCAGAGTCTGCCTTCTCCTACCTCAGCACCGCC
CGGGACCCCCACACAGCAGCCCAGCACACCCCAGACGCCGCAGCCCCCTGCCCAGCCCCAACCCTCACCC
GTGAGCATGTCACCAGCTGGCTTCCCCAGCGTGGCCCGGACTCAGCCCCCCACCACGGTGTCCACAGGGA
AGCCTACCAGCCAGGTGCCGGCCCCCCCACCCCCGGCCCAGCCCCCTCCTGCAGCGGTGGAAGCGGCTCG
GCAGATCGAGCGTGAGGCCCAGCAGCAGCAGCACCTGTACCGGGTGAACATCAACAACAGCATGCCCCCA
GGACGCACGGGCATGGGGACCCCGGGGAGCCAGATGGCCCCCGTGAGCCTGAATGTGCCCCGACCCAACC
AGGTGAGCGGGCCCGTCATGCCCAGCATGCCTCCCGGGCAGTGGCAGCAGGCGCCCCTTCCCCAGCAGCA
GCCCATGCCAGGCTTGCCCAGGCCTGTGATATCCATGCAGGCCCAGGCGGCCGTGGCTGGGCCCCGGATG
CCCAGCGTGCAGCCACCCAGGAGCATCTCACCCAGCGCTCTGCAAGACCTGCTGCGGACCCTGAAGTCGC
CCAGCTCCCCTCAGCAGCAACAGCAGGTGCTGAACATTCTCAAATCAAACCCGCAGCTAATGGCAGCTTT
CATCAAACAGCGCACAGCCAAGTACGTGGCCAATCAGCCCGGCATGCAGCCCCAGCCTGGCCTCCAGTCC
CAGCCCGGCATGCAACCCCAGCCTGGCATGCACCAGCAGCCCAGCCTGCAGAACCTGAATGCCATGCAGG
CTGGCGTGCCGCGGCCCGGTGTGCCTCCACAGCAGCAGGCGATGGGAGGCCTGAACCCCCAGGGCCAGGC
CTTGAACATCATGAACCCAGGACACAACCCCAACATGGCGAGTATGAATCCACAGTACCGAGAAATGTTA
CGGAGGCAGCTGCTGCAGCAGCAGCAGCAACAGCAGCAGCAACAACAGCAGCAACAGCAGCAGCAGCAAG
GGAGTGCCGGCATGGCTGGGGGCATGGCGGGGCACGGCCAGTTCCAGCAGCCTCAAGGACCCGGAGGCTA
CCCACCGGCCATGCAGCAGCAGCAGCGCATGCAGCAGCATCTCCCCCTCCAGGGCAGCTCCATGGGCCAG
ATGGCGGCTCAGATGGGACAGCTTGGCCAGATGGGGCAGCCGGGGCTGGGGGCAGACAGCACCCCCAACA
TCCAGCAAGCCCTGCAGCAGCGGATTCTGCAGCAACAGCAGATGAAGCAGCAGATTGGGTCCCCAGGCCA
GCCGAACCCCATGAGCCCCCAGCAACACATGCTCTCAGGACAGCCACAGGCCTCGCATCTCCCTGGCCAG
CAGATCGCCACGTCCCTTAGTAACCAGGTGCGGTCTCCAGCCCCTGTCCAGTCTCCACGGCCCCAGTCCC
AGCCTCCACATTCCAGCCCGTCACCACGGATACAGCCCCAGCCTTCGCCACACCACGTCTCACCCCAGAC
TGGTTCCCCCCACCCCGGACTCGCAGTCACCATGGCCAGCTCCATAGATCAGGGACACTTGGGGAACCCC
GAACAGAGTGCAATGCTCCCCCAGCTGAACACCCCCAGCAGGAGTGCGCTGTCCAGCGAACTGTCCCTGG
TCGGGGACACCACGGGGGACACGCTAGAGAAGTTTGTGGAGGGCTTGCCGGTCATGGTGAGCAAGGGCGC
CGAGCTGTTCACCGGCATCGTGCCCATCCTGATCGAGCTGAATGGCGATGTGAATGGCCACAAGTTCAGC
GTGAGCGGCGAGGGCGAGGGCGATGCCACCTACGGCAAGCTGACCCTGAAGTTCATCTGCACCACCGGCA
AGCTGCCTGTGCCCTGGCCCACCCTGGTGACCACCCTGAGCTACGGCGTGCAGTGCTTCTCACGCTACCC
CGATCACATGAAGCAGCACGACTTCTTCAAGAGCGCCATGCCTGAGGGCTACATCCAGGAGCGCACCATC
TTCTTCGAGGATGACGGCAACTACAAGTCGCGCGCCGAGGTGAAGTTCGAGGGCGATACCCTGGTGAATC
GCATCGAGCTGACCGGCACCGATTTCAAGGAGGATGGCAACATCCTGGGCAATAAGATGGAGTACAACTA
CAACGCCCACAATGTGTACATCATGACCGACAAGGCCAAGAATGGCATCAAGGTGAACTTCAAGATCCGC
CACAACATCGAGGATGGCAGCGTGCAGCTGGCCGACCACTACCAGCAGAATACCCCCATCGGCGATGGCC
CTGTGCTGCTGCCCGATAACCACTACCTGTCCACCCAGAGCGCCCTGTCCAAGGACCCCAACGAGAAGCG
CGATCACATGATCTACTTCGGCTTCGTGACCGCCGCCGCCATCACCCACGGCATGGATGAGCTGTACAAG
TGAGCGGCCGCGCCGGCGGGCCCGAATTCTACCGGGTAGGGGAGGCGCTTTTCCCAAGGCAGTCTGGAGC
ATGCGCTTTAGCAGCCCCGCTGGGCACTTGGCGCTACACAAGTGGCCTCTGGCCTCGCACACATTCCACA
TCCACCGGTAGGCGCCAACCGGCTCCGTTCTTTGGTGGCCCCTTCGCGCCACCTTCTACTCCTCCCCTAG
TCAGGAAGTTCCCCCCCGCCCCGCAGCTCGCGTCGTGCAGGACGTGACAAATGGAAGTAGCACGTCTCAC
TAGTCTCGTGCAGATGGACAGCACCGCTGAGCAATGGAAGCGGGTAGGCCTTTGGGGCAGCGGCCAATAG
CAGCTTTGCTCCTTCGCTTTCTGGGCTCAGAGGCTGGGAAGGGGTGGGTCCGGGGGCGGGCTCAGGGGCG
GGCTCAGGGGCGGGGCGGGCGCCCGAAGGTCCTCCGGAGGCCCGGCATTCTGCACGCTTCAAAAGCGCAC
GTCTGCCGCGCTGTTCTCCTCTTCCTCATCTCCGGGCCTTTCGACCTGCAGCCCAAGCTTACCATGAAAA
AGCCTGAACTCACCGCGACGTCTGTCGAGAAGTTTCTGATCGAAAAGTTCGACAGCGTCTCCGACCTGAT
GCAGCTCTCGGAGGGCGAAGAATCTCGTGCTTTCAGCTTCGATGTAGGAGGGCGTGGATATGTCCTGCGG
GTAAATAGCTGCGCCGATGGTTTCTACAAAGATCGTTATGTTTATCGGCACTTTGCATCGGCCGCGCTCC
CGATTCCGGAAGTGCTTGACATTGGGGAATTCAGCGAGAGCCTGACCTATTGCATCTCCCGCCGTGCACA
GGGTGTCACGTTGCAAGACCTGCCTGAAACCGAACTGCCCGCTGTTCTGCAGCCGGTCGCGGAGGCCATG
GATGCGATCGCTGCGGCCGATCTTAGCCAGACGAGCGGGTTCGGCCCATTCGGACCGCAAGGAATCGGTC
AATACACTACATGGCGTGATTTCATATGCGCGATTGCTGATCCCCATGTGTATCACTGGCAAACTGTGAT
GGACGACACCGTCAGTGCGTCCGTCGCGCAGGCTCTCGATGAGCTGATGCTTTGGGCCGAGGACTGCCCC
GAAGTCCGGCACCTCGTGCACGCGGATTTCGGCTCCAACAATGTCCTGACGGACAATGGCCGCATAACAG
CGGTCATTGACTGGAGCGAGGCGATGTTCGGGGATTCCCAATACGAGGTCGCCAACATCTTCTTCTGGAG
GCCGTGGTTGGCTTGTATGGAGCAGCAGACGCGCTACTTCGAGCGGAGGCATCCGGAGCTTGCAGGATCG
CCGCGGCTCCGGGCGTATATGCTCCGCATTGGTCTTGACCAACTCTATCAGAGCTTGGTTGACGGCAATT
TCGATGATGCAGCTTGGGCGCAGGGTCGATGCGACGCAATCGTCCGATCCGGAGCCGGGACTGTCGGGCG
TACACAAATCGCCCGCAGAAGCGCGGCCGTCTGGACCGATGGCTGTGTAGAAGTACTCGCCGATAGTGGA
AACCGACGCCCCAGCACTCGTCCGAGGGCAAAGGAATAGCGCCCGCCCCACGACCCGCAGCGCCCGACCG
AAAGGAGCGCACGACCCCATGCATCGGCGTCTCGAGATATCAGTGGTCCAGGCTCTAGTTTTGACTCAAC
AATATCACCAGCTGAAGCCTATAGAGTACGAGCCATAGATAAAATAAAAGATTTTATTTAGTCTCCAGAA
AAAGGGGGGAATGAAAGACCCCACCTGTAGGTTTGGCAAGCTAGCTTAAGTAACGCCATTTTGCAAGGCA
TGGAAAAATACATAACTGAGAATAGAGAAGTTCAGATCAAGGTCAGGAACAGATGGAACAGGGTCGACCC
TAGAGAACCATCAGATGTTTCCAGGGTGCCCCAAGGACCTGAAATGACCCTGTGCCTTATTTGAACTAAC
CAATCAGTTCGCTTCTCGCTTCTGTTCGCGCGCTTCTGCTCCCCGAGCTCAATAAAAGAGCCCACAACCC
CTCACTCGGGGCGCCAGTCCTCCGATTGACTGAGTCGCCCGGGTACCCGTGTATCCAATAAACCCTCTTG
CAGTTGCATCCGACTTGTGGTCTCGCTGTTCCTTGGGAGGGTCTCCTCTGAGTGATTGACTACCCGTCAG
CGGGGGTCTTTCATTTGGGGGCTCGTCCGGGATCGGGAGACCCCTGCCCAGGGACCACCGACCCACCACC
GGGAGGTAAGCTGGCTGCCTCGCGCGTTTCGGTGATGACGGTGAAAACCTCTGACACATGCAGCTCCCGG
AGACGGTCACAGCTTGTCTGTAAGCGGATGCCGGGAGCAGACAAGCCCGTCAGGGCGCGTCAGCGGGTGT
TGGCGGGTGTCGGGGCGCAGCCATGACCCAGTCACGTAGCGATAGCGGAGTGTAGATCCGGCTGTGGAAT
GTGTGTCAGTTAGGGTGTGGAAAGTCCCCAGGCTCCCCAGCAGGCAGAAGTATGCAAAGCATGCATCTCA
ATTAGTCAGCAACCAGGTGTGGAAAGTCCCCAGGCTCCCCAGCAGGCAGAAGTATGCAAAGCATGCATCT
CAATTAGTCAGCAACCATAGTCCCGCCCCTAACTCCGCCCATCCCGCCCCTAACTCCGCCCAGTTCCGCC
CATTCTCCGCCCCATGGCTGACTAATTTTTTTTATTTATGCAGAGGCCGAGGCCGCCTCGGCCTCTGAGC
TATTCCAGAAGTAGTGAGGAGGCTTTTTTGGAGGCCTAGGCTTTTGCAAAAAGCTTACTGGCTTAACTAT
GCGGCATCAGAGCAGATTGTACTGAGAGTGCACCATATGCGGTGTGAAATACCGCACAGATGCGTAAGGA
GAAAATACCGCATCAGGCGCTCTTCCGCTTCCTCGCTCACTGACTCGCTGCGCTCGGTCGTTCGGCTGCG
GCGAGCGGTATCAGCTCACTCAAAGGCGGTAATACGGTTATCCACAGAATCAGGGGATAACGCAGGAAAG
AACATGTGAGCAAAAGGCCAGCAAAAGGCCAGGAACCGTAAAAAGGCCGCGTTGCTGGCGTTTTTCCATA
GGCTCCGCCCCCCTGACGAGCATCACAAAAATCGACGCTCAAGTCAGAGGTGGCGAAACCCGACAGGACT
ATAAAGATACCAGGCGTTTCCCCCTGGAAGCTCCCTCGTGCGCTCTCCTGTTCCGACCCTGCCGCTTACC
GGATACCTGTCCGCCTTTCTCCCTTCGGGAAGCGTGGCGCTTTCTCATAGCTCACGCTGTAGGTATCTCA
GTTCGGTGTAGGTCGTTCGCTCCAAGCTGGGCTGTGTGCACGAACCCCCCGTTCAGCCCGACCGCTGCGC
CTTATCCGGTAACTATCGTCTTGAGTCCAACCCGGTAAGACACGACTTATCGCCACTGGCAGCAGCCACT
GGTAACAGGATTAGCAGAGCGAGGTATGTAGGCGGTGCTACAGAGTTCTTGAAGTGGTGGCCTAACTACG
GCTACACTAGAAGGACAGTATTTGGTATCTGCGCTCTGCTGAAGCCAGTTACCTTCGGAAAAAGAGTTGG
TAGCTCTTGATCCGGCAAACAAACCACCGCTGGTAGCGGTGGTTTTTTTGTTTGCAAGCAGCAGATTACG
CGCAGAAAAAAAGGATCTCAAGAAGATCCTTTGATCTTTTCTACGGGGTCTGACGCTCAGTGGAACGAAA
ACTCACGTTAAGGGATTTTGGTCATGAGATTATCAAAAAGGATCTTCACCTAGATCCTTTTAAATTAAAA
ATGAAGTTTTAAATCAATCTAAAGTATATATGAGTAAACTTGGTCTGACAGTTACCAATGCTTAATCAGT
GAGGCACCTATCTCAGCGATCTGTCTATTTCGTTCATCCATAGTTGCCTGACTCCCCGTCGTGTAGATAA
CTACGATACGGGAGGGCTTACCATCTGGCCCCAGTGCTGCAATGATACCGCGAGACCCACGCTCACCGGC
TCCAGATTTATCAGCAATAAACCAGCCAGCCGGAAGGGCCGAGCGCAGAAGTGGTCCTGCAACTTTATCC
GCCTCCATCCAGTCTATTAATTGTTGCCGGGAAGCTAGAGTAAGTAGTTCGCCAGTTAATAGTTTGCGCA
ACGTTGTTGCCATTGCTGCAGGCATCGTGGTGTCACGCTCGTCGTTTGGTATGGCTTCATTCAGCTCCGG
TTCCCAACGATCAAGGCGAGTTACATGATCCCCCATGTTGTGCAAAAAAGCGGTTAGCTCCTTCGGTCCT
CCGATCGTTGTCAGAAGTAAGTTGGCCGCAGTGTTATCACTCATGGTTATGGCAGCACTGCATAATTCTC
TTACTGTCATGCCATCCGTAAGATGCTTTTCTGTGACTGGTGAGTACTCAACCAAGTCATTCTGAGAATA
GTGTATGCGGCGACCGAGTTGCTCTTGCCCGGCGTCAACACGGGATAATACCGCGCCACATAGCAGAACT
TTAAAAGTGCTCATCATTGGAAAACGTTCTTCGGGGCGAAAACTCTCAAGGATCTTACCGCTGTTGAGAT
CCAGTTCGATGTAACCCACTCGTGCACCCAACTGATCTTCAGCATCTTTTACTTTCACCAGCGTTTCTGG
GTGAGCAAAAACAGGAAGGCAAAATGCCGCAAAAAAGGGAATAAGGGCGACACGGAAATGTTGAATACTC
ATACTCTTCCTTTTTCAATATTATTGAAGCATTTATCAGGGTTATTGTCTCATGAGCGGATACATATTTG
AATGTATTTAGAAAAATAAACAAATAGGGGTTCCGCGCACATTTCCCCGAAAAGTGCCACCTGACGTCTA
AGAAACCATTATTATCATGACATTAACCTATAAAAATAGGCGTATCACGAGGCCCTTTCGTCTTCAAGAA
TTAGCTTGGCCATTGCATACGTTGTATCCATATCATAATATGTACATTTATATTGGCTCATGTCCAACAT
TACCGCCATGTTGACATTGATTATTGACTAGTTATTAATAGTAATCAATTACGGGGTCATTAGTTCATAG
CCCATATATGGAGTTC
Features (pLannotate 1.2.2; 19 found; start..end, strand, type, name):
    307..510     +  promoter       CMV promoter: human cytomegalovirus (CMV) immediate early promoter
    511..686     +  LTR            5' LTR (truncated): truncated long terminal repeat from Moloney murine sarcoma virus
    808..1082    +  misc_feature   MESV Ψ (fragment): packaging signal of murine embryonic stem cell virus
   1149..1565    +  CDS            gag (truncated): truncated Moloney murine leukemia virus (MMLV) gag gene lacking the start codon
   1605..1954    +  promoter       TRE3GV promoter: 3rd-generation Tet-responsive promoter that can be activated by binding of Tet-On® 3G, optimized for retroviral and lentiviral vectors
   1962..9287    +  CDS            CREBBP: CBP_HUMAN - Also known as CBP. Experimental evidence at protein level: Swiss-Prot protein existence level 1. Acetylates histones, giving a specific tag for transcriptional activation (PubMed:24616510). Also acetylates non- histone proteins, like DDX21, FBL, IRF2, MAFG, NCOA3, POLR1E/PAF53 and FOXO1 (PubMed:10490106, PubMed:11154691, PubMed:12738767, PubMed:12929931, PubMed:9707565, PubMed:24207024, PubMed:28790157, PubMed:30540930). Binds specifically to phosphorylated CREB and enhances its transcriptional activity toward cAMP-responsive genes. Acts as a coactivator of ALX1. Acts as a circadia
   9294..10013   +  CDS            AcGFP1: Aequorea coerulescens GFP mammalian codon-optimized
  10044..10543   +  promoter       PGK promoter: mouse phosphoglycerate kinase 1 promoter
  10564..11589   +  CDS            HygR: aminoglycoside phosphotransferase from E. coli; aph(4)-Ia; confers resistance to hygromycin
  11656..11728   +  CDS            env (fragment): murine leukemia virus gPr80 envelope polyprotein precursor; env; proteolytically cleaved into gp70SU and p15TM subunits
  11770..12195   +  LTR            3' LTR (ΔU3): self-inactivating 3' long terminal repeat (LTR) from Moloney murine leukemia virus
  12264..12304   +  CDS            rop (fragment): Rop protein, which maintains plasmids at low copy number; rop
  12406..12444   +  misc_feature   bom (fragment): basis of mobility region from pBR322
  12461..12790   +  promoter       SV40 promoter: SV40 enhancer and early promoter
  12796..12897   +  misc_feature   bom (fragment): basis of mobility region from pBR322
  13083..13671   -  rep_origin     ori: high-copy-number ColE1/pMB1/pBR322/pUC origin of replication
  13842..14702   -  CDS            AmpR: β-lactamase; bla; confers resistance to ampicillin, carbenicillin, and related antibiotics
  14703..14807   -  promoter       AmpR promoter: bla
  14993..306     +  enhancer       CMV enhancer (across the origin): human cytomegalovirus immediate early enhancer
