[The description below was written by a language model from this plasmid's Addgene catalogue record and pLannotate feature annotations shown in this document.]
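Description:
pRetroX-TRE3G_CBP-GFP is a self-inactivating gammaretroviral transfer vector built on the Clontech pRetroX-TRE3G backbone for doxycycline-inducible expression of human CREB binding protein (CBP, gene CREBBP) fused at its C terminus to GFP. The full annotated sequence is about 15.1 kb. In bacteria the plasmid is maintained through a high-copy ColE1/pUC-type origin and selected with ampicillin via the β-lactamase gene. Small fragments of rop and bom and an SV40 promoter segment are also annotated in the backbone region.

The viral portion begins with a hybrid 5' end in which the CMV enhancer and promoter are joined to a truncated Moloney murine sarcoma virus LTR, which drives production of genomic RNA in packaging cells. This is followed by a packaging signal (Ψ) fragment and a truncated gag segment lacking its start codon, elements that support encapsidation. The 3' LTR carries a U3 deletion, so after reverse transcription and integration the viral LTR promoter activity is lost and transcription depends on the internal promoters. The first of these, TRE3GV, is a third-generation Tet-responsive promoter optimised for retroviral vectors. It drives the roughly 7.3 kb CREBBP coding sequence followed closely by AcGFP1, a codon-optimised Aequorea coerulescens GFP. TRE3GV is activated only when the Tet-On 3G transactivator is present along with doxycycline. The transactivator is not encoded on this plasmid and must be supplied separately. Downstream, a mouse PGK promoter drives a hygromycin resistance gene for selecting transduced mammalian cells.

The construct is intended for generating stable cell populations by retroviral transduction in which fluorescently tagged CBP, a histone and non-histone protein acetyltransferase and transcriptional coactivator, can be induced with doxycycline.
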