Addgene plasmid #221926: pRetroX-TRE3G_CBP-GFP
Purpose: Dox-inducible expression of CBP-GFP in mammalian cells by retroviral transduction
Depositing lab: Daniel Bose. Depositing organization: University of Sheffield. Publication: CBP-IDRs regulate acetylation and gene expression. Gelder KL, Carruthers NA, Gilbert G, Harrison LJ, Evans BV, Evans TI, Ball SS, Dunning M, Craggs TD, Twelvetrees AE, Bose DA. Cell Rep. 2026 Mar 12;45(3):117109. doi: 10.1016/j.celrep.2026.117109. PubMed 41824454.
Backbone
  Vector backbone: pRetro-TRE3G
  Backbone manufacturer: Clontech
  Backbone size w/o insert (bp): 6600
  Vector type: Retroviral
  Selectable markers: Hygromycin
Growth in bacteria
  Bacterial resistance: Ampicillin, 100 μg/mL
  Growth temperature: 37°C
  Growth strain: NEB Stable
  Copy number: Unknown
Gene/Insert
  Gene/Insert name: CBP (alt name: CREB binding protein)
  Species: H. sapiens (human)
  Insert size (bp): 8060
  Mutation: insertion of CBP-GFP
  Entrez Gene: CREBBP (a.k.a. CBP, KAT3A, MKHK1, RSTS, RSTS1)
  Tag / fusion protein: GFP (C terminal on insert)
  Cloning method: Restriction Enzyme; 5′ cloning site Unknown (unknown if destroyed)
Terms and licenses: Academic/Nonprofit Terms; Industry Terms: Not Available to Industry
How to cite: pRetroX-TRE3G_CBP-GFP was a gift from Daniel Bose (Addgene plasmid # 221926 ; http://n2t.net/addgene:221926 ; RRID:Addgene_221926)
